Addgene plasmid #132101: pDONR221_SLC30A3
Purpose: Gateway entry clone with codon-optimized ORF sequence for subcloning into custom expression vectors
Depositing lab: RESOLUTE Consortium & Giulio Superti-Furga. Depositing organization: CeMM Research Center for Molecular Medicine. Publication: The RESOLUTE consortium: unlocking SLC transporters for drug discovery. Superti-Furga G, Lackner D, Wiedmer T, Ingles-Prieto A, Barbosa B, Girardi E, Goldmann U, Gurtl B, Klavins K, Klimek C, Lindinger S, Lineiro-Retes E, Muller AC, Onstein S, Redinger G, Reil D, Sedlyarov V, Wolf G, Crawford M, Everley R, ... Steppan CM. Nat Rev Drug Discov. 2020 Jul;19(7):429-430. doi: 10.1038/d41573-020-00056-6. PubMed 32265506.
Backbone
  Vector backbone: pDONR221
  Backbone manufacturer: Thermo Fisher Scientific
  Backbone size w/o insert (bp): 2550
  Vector type: Mammalian Expression
Growth in bacteria
  Bacterial resistance: Kanamycin, 50 μg/mL
  Growth temperature: 37°C
  Growth strain: Stbl3
  Copy number: High Copy
Gene/Insert
  Gene/Insert name: SLC30A3 (alt name: ZNT3)
  Species: H. sapiens (human)
  Insert size (bp): 1164
  Entrez Gene: SLC30A3 (a.k.a. ZNT3)
  Cloning method: Gateway Cloning
  Sequencing primers: 5′ M13-fwd; 3′ M13-rev
Terms and licenses: Academic/Nonprofit Terms; Industry Terms
Depositor comments: For more information on the full Resolute plasmid collection, please see www.addgene.org/depositor-collections/re-solute/. Please provide your feedback on this plasmid to the RESOLUTE consortium by filling out their RESOLUTE repository feedback form: https://forms.office.com/Pages/ResponsePage.aspx?id=0e05yklzmkS7rjFGQL4N7z4feCLQvEJAmVcOCM_u885UN1JJRko0Ukg4TVQwNTZLOUxPQVJWT1NHUCQlQCN0PWcu
How to cite: pDONR221_SLC30A3 was a gift from RESOLUTE Consortium & Giulio Superti-Furga (Addgene plasmid # 132101 ; http://n2t.net/addgene:132101 ; RRID:Addgene_132101)
