[The description below was written by a language model from this plasmid's Addgene catalogue record and pLannotate feature annotations shown in this document.]
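Description:
pDONR221_SLC30A3 is a Gateway entry clone built on the pDONR221 backbone, carrying a codon-optimized open reading frame for human SLC30A3 (also known as ZNT3), a zinc transporter involved in accumulating zinc in synaptic vesicles. The sequenced plasmid is 3,714 nt, consistent with a roughly 2.5 kb backbone plus the 1,164 bp insert. It is maintained in E. coli at high copy from a ColE1/pUC-type origin and selected with kanamycin through an aminoglycoside phosphotransferase (KanR) gene.

The SLC30A3 coding sequence lies directly between attL1 and attL2, the recombination sites used in the Gateway LR reaction. These sites allow the ORF to be transferred directionally, and in a defined reading frame, into any attR-containing destination vector. Upstream of attL1 are the rrnB T1 and T2 transcription terminators, which insulate the insert from read-through transcription in bacteria. A T7 promoter sits just beyond attL2, oriented back toward the insert. Short lacI and lacZα fragments detected by the annotation are backbone remnants rather than functional genes. Although the catalogue lists the vector type as mammalian expression, the feature table shows no eukaryotic promoter, polyadenylation signal or epitope tag. The plasmid is therefore a shuttle for the ORF rather than an expression construct, and expression depends on the destination vector chosen. The record does not say whether the ORF retains a stop codon.

The clone belongs to a consortium-generated collection of solute carrier ORFs intended to support systematic study of SLC transporters. Its stated purpose is subcloning of the SLC30A3 ORF into custom expression vectors.
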