Features (pLannotate 1.2.2; 10 found; start..end, strand, type, name):
    121..213     +  CDS            lacI (fragment): lac repressor; lacI; The lac repressor binds to the lac operator to inhibit transcription in E. coli. This inhibition can be relieved by adding lactose or isopropyl-β-D-thiogalactopyranoside (IPTG).
    268..295     -  terminator     rrnB T2 terminator: transcription terminator T2 from the E. coli rrnB gene
    427..470     +  terminator     rrnB T1 terminator: Escherichia coli rrnB; transcription terminator T1 from the E. coli rrnB gene
    517..553     -  CDS            lacZα (fragment): LacZα fragment of β-galactosidase; lacZ fragment
    569..668     +  protein_bind   attL1: mutant version of attL; recombination site for the Gateway® LR reaction LR Clonase™
    674..1837    +  CDS            SLC30A3: ZNT3_HUMAN - Also known as ZNT3. Experimental evidence at protein level: Swiss-Prot protein existence level 1. Involved in accumulation of zinc in synaptic vesicles. From Homo sapiens (Human).
   1839..1938    -  protein_bind   attL2: mutant version of attL; recombination site for the Gateway® LR reaction LR Clonase™
   1956..1974    -  promoter       T7 promoter: promoter for bacteriophage T7 RNA polymerase
   2108..2917    +  CDS            KanR: aminoglycoside phosphotransferase; aph(3')-Ia; confers resistance to kanamycin in bacteria or G418 (Geneticin®) in eukaryotes
   3064..3652    +  rep_origin     ori: high-copy-number ColE1/pMB1/pBR322/pUC origin of replication
>Addgene plasmid #132101 | pDONR221_SLC30A3 | addgene full sequence | sequence record 263888 | Addgene NGS Result
CTTTCCTGCGTTATCCCCTGATTCTGTGGATAACCGTATTACCGCCTTTGAGTGAGCTGATACCGCTCGC
CGCAGCCGAACGACCGAGCGCAGCGAGTCAGTGAGCGAGGAAGCGGAAGAGCGCCCAATACGCAAACCGC
CTCTCCCCGCGCGTTGGCCGATTCATTAATGCAGCTGGCACGACAGGTTTCCCGACTGGAAAGCGGGCAG
TGAGCGCAACGCAATTAATACGCGTACCGCTAGCCAGGAAGAGTTTGTAGAAACGCAAAAAGGCCATCCG
TCAGGATGGCCTTCTGCTTAGTTTGATGCCTGGCAGTTTATGGCGGGCGTCCTGCCCGCCACCCTCCGGG
CCGTTGCTTCACAACGTTCAAATCCGCTCCCGGCGGATTTGTCCTACTCAGGAGAGCGTTCACCGACAAA
CAACAGATAAAACGAAAGGCCCAGTCTTCCGACTGAGCCTTTCGTTTTATTTGATGCCTGGCAGTTCCCT
ACTCTCGCGTTAACGCTAGCATGGATGTTTTCCCAGTCACGACGTTGTAAAACGACGGCCAGTCTTAAGC
TCGGGCCCCAAATAATGATTTTATTTTGACTGATAGTGACCTGTTCGTTGCAACACATTGATGAGCAATG
CTTTTTTATAATGCCAACTTTGTACAAAAAAGCAGGCTCCACCATGGAGCCTTCCCCAGCAGCAGGAGGA
CTGGAGACCACAAGGCTGGTGTCTCCAAGGGACAGGGGAGGAGCAGGAGGATCCCTGCGCCTGAAGTCTC
TGTTTACAGAGCCCTCTGAGCCCCTGCCTGAGGAGAGCAAGCCTGTGGAGATGCCATTCCACCACTGCCA
CAGGGATCCACTGCCACCTCCAGGACTGACCCCTGAGAGACTGCACGCACGGAGACAGCTGTACGCAGCA
TGCGCCGTGTGCTTCGTGTTTATGGCAGGAGAGGTGGTGGGAGGATATCTGGCACACTCCCTGGCCATCA
TGACAGACGCAGCACACCTGCTGGCAGATGTGGGATCTATGATGGGCTCCCTGTTTTCTCTGTGGCTGAG
CACCAGGCCAGCAACCAGAACAATGACCTTCGGCTGGCACAGGTCTGAGACACTGGGCGCCCTGGCAAGC
GTGGTGTCCCTGTGGATGGTGACCGGCATCCTGCTGTACCTGGCCTTTGTGCGCCTGCTGCACAGCGACT
ATCACATCGAGGGAGGAGCAATGCTGCTGACAGCATCCATCGCCGTGTGCGCCAACCTGCTGATGGCCTT
CGTGCTGCACCAGGCAGGACCACCTCACTCTCACGGAAGCAGGGGAGCAGAGTACGCACCACTGGAGGAG
GGCCCTGAGGAGCCACTGCCCCTGGGCAATACCAGCGTGAGAGCAGCCTTCGTGCACGTGCTGGGCGACC
TGCTGCAGTCCTTTGGCGTGCTGGCCGCCTCTATCCTGATCTACTTCAAGCCACAGTATAAGGCCGCCGA
TCCCATCAGCACATTCCTGTTTTCCATCTGTGCACTGGGATCTACAGCACCCACCCTGAGGGACGTGCTG
AGGATCCTGATGGAGGGCACCCCTAGGAACGTGGGCTTTGAGCCAGTGCGCGATACACTGCTGAGCGTGC
CTGGCGTGCGGGCAACCCACGAGCTGCACCTGTGGGCCCTGACACTGACCTATCACGTGGCAAGCGCCCA
CCTGGCAATCGACTCCACAGCAGATCCTGAGGCCGTGCTGGCAGAGGCAAGCTCCAGGCTGTACTCCAGA
TTCGGCTTTTCTAGCTGTACCCTGCAGGTGGAGCAGTATCAGCCAGAGATGGCACAGTGCCTGAGGTGTC
AGGAGCCACCCCAGGCCGACCCAGCTTTCTTGTACAAAGTTGGCATTATAAGAAAGCATTGCTTATCAAT
TTGTTGCAACGAACAGGTCACTATCAGTCAAAATAAAATCATTATTTGCCATCCAGCTGATATCCCCTAT
AGTGAGTCGTATTACATGGTCATAGCTGTTTCCTGGCAGCTCTGGCCCGTGTCTCAAAATCTCTGATGTT
ACATTGCACAAGATAAAAATATATCATCATGAACAATAAAACTGTCTGCTTACATAAACAGTAATACAAG
GGGTGTTATGAGCCATATTCAACGGGAAACGTCGAGGCCGCGATTAAATTCCAACATGGATGCTGATTTA
TATGGGTATAAATGGGCTCGCGATAATGTCGGGCAATCAGGTGCGACAATCTATCGCTTGTATGGGAAGC
CCGATGCGCCAGAGTTGTTTCTGAAACATGGCAAAGGTAGCGTTGCCAATGATGTTACAGATGAGATGGT
CAGACTAAACTGGCTGACGGAATTTATGCCTCTTCCGACCATCAAGCATTTTATCCGTACTCCTGATGAT
GCATGGTTACTCACCACTGCGATCCCCGGAAAAACAGCATTCCAGGTATTAGAAGAATATCCTGATTCAG
GTGAAAATATTGTTGATGCGCTGGCAGTGTTCCTGCGCCGGTTGCATTCGATTCCTGTTTGTAATTGTCC
TTTTAACAGCGATCGCGTATTTCGTCTCGCTCAGGCGCAATCACGAATGAATAACGGTTTGGTTGATGCG
AGTGATTTTGATGACGAGCGTAATGGCTGGCCTGTTGAACAAGTCTGGAAAGAAATGCATAAACTTTTGC
CATTCTCACCGGATTCAGTCGTCACTCATGGTGATTTCTCACTTGATAACCTTATTTTTGACGAGGGGAA
ATTAATAGGTTGTATTGATGTTGGACGAGTCGGAATCGCAGACCGATACCAGGATCTTGCCATCCTATGG
AACTGCCTCGGTGAGTTTTCTCCTTCATTACAGAAACGGCTTTTTCAAAAATATGGTATTGATAATCCTG
ATATGAATAAATTGCAGTTTCATTTGATGCTCGATGAGTTTTTCTAATCAGAATTGGTTAATTGGTTGTA
ACACTGGCAGAGCATTACGCTGACTTGACGGGACGGCGCAAGCTCATGACCAAAATCCCTTAACGTGAGT
TACGCGTCGTTCCACTGAGCGTCAGACCCCGTAGAAAAGATCAAAGGATCTTCTTGAGATCCTTTTTTTC
TGCGCGTAATCTGCTGCTTGCAAACAAAAAAACCACCGCTACCAGCGGTGGTTTGTTTGCCGGATCAAGA
GCTACCAACTCTTTTTCCGAAGGTAACTGGCTTCAGCAGAGCGCAGATACCAAATACTGTTCTTCTAGTG
TAGCCGTAGTTAGGCCACCACTTCAAGAACTCTGTAGCACCGCCTACATACCTCGCTCTGCTAATCCTGT
TACCAGTGGCTGCTGCCAGTGGCGATAAGTCGTGTCTTACCGGGTTGGACTCAAGACGATAGTTACCGGA
TAAGGCGCAGCGGTCGGGCTGAACGGGGGGTTCGTGCACACAGCCCAGCTTGGAGCGAACGACCTACACC
GAACTGAGATACCTACAGCGTGAGCTATGAGAAAGCGCCACGCTTCCCGAAGGGAGAAAGGCGGACAGGT
ATCCGGTAAGCGGCAGGGTCGGAACAGGAGAGCGCACGAGGGAGCTTCCAGGGGGAAACGCCTGGTATCT
TTATAGTCCTGTCGGGTTTCGCCACCTCTGACTTGAGCGTCGATTTTTGTGATGCTCGTCAGGGGGGCGG
AGCCTATGGAAAAACGCCAGCAACGCGGCCTTTTTACGGTTCCTGGCCTTTTGCTGGCCTTTTGCTCACA
TGTT
