>Addgene plasmid #132101 | pDONR221_SLC30A3 | depositor partial sequence | sequence record 253602 | Codon-optimized ORF of SLC30A3
ATGGAGCCTTCCCCAGCAGCAGGAGGACTGGAGACCACAAGGCTGGTGTCTCCAAGGGACAGGGGAGGAG
CAGGAGGATCCCTGCGCCTGAAGTCTCTGTTTACAGAGCCCTCTGAGCCCCTGCCTGAGGAGAGCAAGCC
TGTGGAGATGCCATTCCACCACTGCCACAGGGATCCACTGCCACCTCCAGGACTGACCCCTGAGAGACTG
CACGCACGGAGACAGCTGTACGCAGCATGCGCCGTGTGCTTCGTGTTTATGGCAGGAGAGGTGGTGGGAG
GATATCTGGCACACTCCCTGGCCATCATGACAGACGCAGCACACCTGCTGGCAGATGTGGGATCTATGAT
GGGCTCCCTGTTTTCTCTGTGGCTGAGCACCAGGCCAGCAACCAGAACAATGACCTTCGGCTGGCACAGG
TCTGAGACACTGGGCGCCCTGGCAAGCGTGGTGTCCCTGTGGATGGTGACCGGCATCCTGCTGTACCTGG
CCTTTGTGCGCCTGCTGCACAGCGACTATCACATCGAGGGAGGAGCAATGCTGCTGACAGCATCCATCGC
CGTGTGCGCCAACCTGCTGATGGCCTTCGTGCTGCACCAGGCAGGACCACCTCACTCTCACGGAAGCAGG
GGAGCAGAGTACGCACCACTGGAGGAGGGCCCTGAGGAGCCACTGCCCCTGGGCAATACCAGCGTGAGAG
CAGCCTTCGTGCACGTGCTGGGCGACCTGCTGCAGTCCTTTGGCGTGCTGGCCGCCTCTATCCTGATCTA
CTTCAAGCCACAGTATAAGGCCGCCGATCCCATCAGCACATTCCTGTTTTCCATCTGTGCACTGGGATCT
ACAGCACCCACCCTGAGGGACGTGCTGAGGATCCTGATGGAGGGCACCCCTAGGAACGTGGGCTTTGAGC
CAGTGCGCGATACACTGCTGAGCGTGCCTGGCGTGCGGGCAACCCACGAGCTGCACCTGTGGGCCCTGAC
ACTGACCTATCACGTGGCAAGCGCCCACCTGGCAATCGACTCCACAGCAGATCCTGAGGCCGTGCTGGCA
GAGGCAAGCTCCAGGCTGTACTCCAGATTCGGCTTTTCTAGCTGTACCCTGCAGGTGGAGCAGTATCAGC
CAGAGATGGCACAGTGCCTGAGGTGTCAGGAGCCACCCCAGGCC
